Addgene plasmid #244556: CL20_mEGFP_FOidr_004
Purpose: Express mEGFP-tagged intrinsically disordered protein (IDR), FOidr_004, derived from human fusion protein ADIPOR2_FOXJ2
Depositing lab: Richard Kriwacki. Depositing organization: St. Jude Children's Research Hospital. Publication: Proteome-wide computational analyses reveal links between protein condensate formation and RNA biology. Maiti S, Tripathi S, Baggett DW, Phillips AH, Park CG, Wang J, Wahiduzzaman, Freyaldenhoven WT, Kinger S, Pioso BJ, Bollinger JC, Somjee R, Lang B, Babu MM, Kriwacki RW. Sci Adv. 2025 Dec 5;11(49):eady1420. doi: 10.1126/sciadv.ady1420. Epub 2025 Dec 3. PubMed 41337585.
Backbone
  Vector backbone: CL20
  Vector type: Mammalian Expression
Growth in bacteria
  Bacterial resistance: Ampicillin, 100 μg/mL
  Growth temperature: 37°C
  Growth strain: NEB Stable
  Copy number: High Copy
Gene/Insert
  Gene/Insert name: FOidr_004
  Species: H. sapiens (human)
  Mutation: Unmutated
  Tag / fusion protein: monomeric EGFP (N terminal on insert)
  Cloning method: Restriction Enzyme; 5′ cloning site Unknown (unknown if destroyed)
Terms and licenses: Academic/Nonprofit Terms; Industry Terms: Not Available to Industry
Depositor comments: ADIPOR2_FOXJ2_280_425
How to cite: CL20_mEGFP_FOidr_004 was a gift from Richard Kriwacki (Addgene plasmid # 244556 ; http://n2t.net/addgene:244556 ; RRID:Addgene_244556)
