[The description below was written by a language model from this plasmid's Addgene catalogue record and pLannotate feature annotations shown in this document.]
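Description:
CL20_mEGFP_FOidr_004 is a mammalian expression plasmid built on the CL20 backbone. The catalogue lists it only as a mammalian expression vector, but the feature table shows the architecture of a self-inactivating HIV-1 lentiviral transfer vector. A CMV enhancer is joined to a truncated 5' LTR, followed by the Ψ packaging signal with a gag fragment, the cPPT/CTS, the Rev response element and a ΔU3 3' LTR, with a rabbit β-globin polyadenylation signal downstream. Short fragments annotated as vif, Rev and nef are remnants of the viral sequence rather than functional genes. In bacteria the plasmid is maintained through a high-copy ColE1/pUC-type origin and selected with ampicillin through the β-lactamase gene. The recombination-tolerant growth strain listed is consistent with the presence of LTR repeats. An SV40 origin, an SV40 poly(A) signal and lac promoter/operator remnants are also present in the backbone.

Between the LTRs, an internal CMV enhancer/promoter drives a single fusion reading frame: monomeric EGFP at the N terminus, followed by FOidr_004. This insert is an unmutated intrinsically disordered region taken from the human fusion protein ADIPOR2_FOXJ2, and the depositor notes it as residues 280–425 of that fusion. The annotation matches this segment to FOXJ2, suggesting that the chosen region lies in the FOXJ2-derived portion. The small "tight TRE" hit next to the CMV promoter is a short fragment and probably reflects shared minimal CMV sequence rather than tetracycline regulation.

The stated purpose is to express the mEGFP-tagged IDR in mammalian cells so that it can be followed by fluorescence. The associated study concerns protein condensate formation, so a likely use is imaging whether this region forms condensates in cells, although the record does not describe a specific assay.
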