Features (pLannotate 1.2.2; 29 found; start..end, strand, type, name):
    199..254     -  polyA_signal   β-globin poly(A) signal: rabbit β-globin polyadenylation signal (Gil and Proudfoot, 1987)
    340..475     -  LTR            3' LTR (ΔU3) (fragment): self-inactivating 3' long terminal repeat (LTR) from HIV-1
    477..545     -  CDS            nef (fragment): NEF_HV1Z2 - Experimental evidence at protein level: Swiss-Prot protein existence level 1. Extracellular Nef protein targets CD4(+) T-lymphocytes for apoptosis by interacting with CXCR4 surface receptors. From Human immunodeficiency virus type 1 group M subtype D (isolate Z2/CDC-Z34) (HIV-1).
    571..1008    -  CDS            FOXJ2 (fragment): FOXJ2_HUMAN - Also known as FHX. Experimental evidence at protein level: Swiss-Prot protein existence level 1. [Isoform FOXJ2.S]: Transcriptional activator. From Homo sapiens (Human).
   1051..1767    -  CDS            mEGFP: mEGFP is a basic (constitutively fluorescent) green fluorescent protein published in 2002, derived from Aequorea victoria. It has moderate acid sensitivity.
   1781..1818    -  misc_feature   MCS (fragment): multiple cloning site
   1817..1833    -  promoter       tight TRE promoter (fragment): Tet-responsive promoter PTight, consisting of seven tet operator sequences followed by the minimal CMV promoter
   1849..2052    -  promoter       CMV promoter: human cytomegalovirus (CMV) immediate early promoter
   2053..2356    -  enhancer       CMV enhancer: human cytomegalovirus immediate early enhancer
   2424..2440    -  misc_feature   MCS (fragment): multiple cloning site
   2440..2465    -  CDS            Rev (fragment): human immunodeficiency virus 1 (HIV-1) Rev protein; rev; enhances nuclear export of unspliced and incompletely spliced viral mRNAs
   2842..3075    -  misc_feature   RRE: The Rev response element (RRE) of HIV-1 allows for Rev-dependent mRNA export from the nucleus to the cytoplasm.
   3209..3292    -  CDS            vif (fragment): VIF_HV1BR - Experimental evidence at protein level: Swiss-Prot protein existence level 1. Counteracts the innate antiviral activity of host APOBEC3F and APOBEC3G. Forms a complex with host APOBEC3F and APOBEC3G thus preventing the entry of these lethally hypermutating enzymes into progeny virions. Recruits an active E3 ubiquitin ligase complex composed of elongin BC, CUL5, and RBX2 to induce polyubiquitination of APOBEC3G and APOBEC3F. In turn, they are directed to the 26S proteasome for degradation. Vif interaction with APOBEC3G also blocks its cytidine deaminase activity in a proteasome-inde
   3435..3552    -  misc_feature   cPPT/CTS: central polypurine tract and central termination sequence of HIV-1
   3701..4060    -  CDS            HIV-1 gag (fragment): gag protein from human immunodeficiency virus 1; gag
   4044..4169    -  misc_feature   HIV-1 Ψ: packaging signal of human immunodeficiency virus type 1
   4216..4473    -  LTR            5' LTR (truncated): truncated 5' long terminal repeat (LTR) from HIV-1
   4475..4854    -  enhancer       CMV enhancer: human cytomegalovirus immediate early enhancer
   4885..4989    +  promoter       AmpR promoter: bla
   4990..5850    +  CDS            AmpR: β-lactamase; bla; confers resistance to ampicillin, carbenicillin, and related antibiotics
   6021..6609    +  rep_origin     ori: high-copy-number ColE1/pMB1/pBR322/pUC origin of replication
   6792..6846    +  CDS            lacI (fragment): lac repressor; lacI; The lac repressor binds to the lac operator to inhibit transcription in E. coli. This inhibition can be relieved by adding lactose or isopropyl-β-D-thiogalactopyranoside (IPTG).
   6848..6982    -  polyA_signal   SV40 poly(A) signal: SV40 polyadenylation signal
   7002..7137    -  rep_origin     SV40 ori: SV40 origin of replication
   7161..7183    -  promoter       SV40 promoter (fragment): SV40 enhancer and early promoter
   7190..7229    +  CDS            lacI (fragment): lac repressor; lacI; The lac repressor binds to the lac operator to inhibit transcription in E. coli. This inhibition can be relieved by adding lactose or isopropyl-β-D-thiogalactopyranoside (IPTG).
   7242..7263    +  protein_bind   CAP binding site: CAP binding activates transcription in the presence of cAMP. E. coli catabolite activator protein
   7278..7308    +  promoter       lac promoter: promoter for the E. coli lac operon
   7316..7332    +  protein_bind   lac operator: The lac repressor binds to the lac operator to inhibit transcription in E. coli. This inhibition can be relieved by adding lactose or isopropyl-β-D-thiogalactopyranoside (IPTG). lac repressor encoded by lacI
>Addgene plasmid #244556 | CL20_mEGFP_FOidr_004 | addgene full sequence | sequence record 487923 | Addgene NGS Result
AAAAAAAATCTAACCTCAAGTCAAGGCTTTTCTATGGAATAAGGAATGGACAGCAGGGGGCTGTTTCATA
TACTGATGACCTCTTTATAGCCAACCTTTGTTCATGGCAGCCAGCATATGGGCATATGTTGCCAAACTCT
AAACCAAATACTCATTCTGATGTTTTAAATGATTTGCCCTCCCATATGTCCTTCCGAGTGAGAGACACAA
AAAATTCCAACACACTATTGCAATGAAAATAAATTTCCTTTATTAGCCAGAAGTCAGATGCTCAAGGGGC
TTCATGATGTCCCCATAATTTTTGGCAGAGGGAAAAAGATCTGCTAGCTCGAGCAGCTGAAGCTTTATTG
AGGCTTAAGCAGTGGGTTCCCTAGTTAGCCAGAGAGCTCCCAGGCTCAGATCTGGTCTAACCAGAGAGAC
CCAGTACAGGCAAAAAGCAGATCTTGTCTTCTTTGGGAGTGAATTAGCCCTTCCAGTCCCCCCTTTTCTT
TTAAAAAGTGGCTAAGATCTACAGCTGCCTTGTAAGTCATTGGTCTTAAAGGTACCGTAATCTTATCTAG
AACCGGTTCACGTGATCAGGTCCCAATCAAAGTCATCGGGAATTTCCTCATTGGCTCCAGGAGGCGGAAC
GCTGGGGCGAGGGACCATGTGGTGTGCAGGGCGGTTGTAACCGGCTGAATCCTGGGTGGGAATGGGATAC
ATGGGTGATGGTCCCGGATACAAGTGAGGTGCTTGGGGATGTCCGTATGAATTAACTTGACTCATAGCAC
TCTCTTGCTTTCCCGATGTTAAAGCACAAGAATCCGCGATACGTGCAGGCGCGGGAGGGCGATGGGTGCC
GCCCTGAGGGGGCACATGTCCGGTTTGTGTCAGAAAATGATTCAGAGAGTCGCACAAATTAGCAATGTGA
TGCTGGTCCAAGGTCCAATTCTTTTGCTCAGCCTGACGAAGGGACTCCATTAACTCACTGAACTGGGATT
GTTCAATACTGCTCCAATTCAGACGGTTCCGGGAAGCGGCCGCACTTCCCCCGGAGCCTCCGCTTCCGCC
CTTGTACAGCTCGTCCATGCCGAGAGTGATCCCGGCGGCGGTCACGAACTCCAGCAGGACCATGTGATCG
CGCTTCTCGTTGGGGTCTTTGCTCAGCTTGGACTGGGTGCTCAGGTAGTGGTTGTCGGGCAGCAGCACGG
GGCCGTCGCCGATGGGGGTGTTCTGCTGGTAGTGGTCGGCGAGCTGCACGCTGCCGTCCTCGATGTTGTG
GCGGATCTTGAAGTTCACCTTGATGCCGTTCTTCTGCTTGTCGGCCATGATATAGACGTTGTGGCTGTTG
TAGTTGTACTCCAGCTTGTGCCCCAGGATGTTGCCGTCCTCCTTGAAGTCGATGCCCTTCAGCTCGATGC
GGTTCACCAGGGTGTCGCCCTCGAACTTCACCTCGGCGCGGGTCTTGTAGTTGCCGTCGTCCTTGAAGAA
GATGGTGCGCTCCTGGACGTAGCCTTCGGGCATGGCGGACTTGAAGAAGTCGTGCTGCTTCATGTGGTCG
GGGTAGCGGCTGAAGCACTGCACGCCGTAGGTCAGGGTGGTCACGAGGGTGGGCCAGGGCACGGGCAGCT
TGCCGGTGGTGCAGATGAACTTCAGGGTCAGCTTGCCGTAGGTGGCATCGCCCTCGCCCTCGCCGGACAC
GCTGAACTTGTGGCCGTTTACGTCGCCGTCCAGCTCGACCAGGATGGGCACCACCCCGGTGAACAGCTCC
TCGCCCTTGCTCACCATGGTGGCGACCGGTGGATCCCGGGCCCGCGGTACCGTCGACTGCAGAATTCGGT
TCACTAAACGAGCCCGGTTCACTAAACGAGCTCTGCTTATATAGACCTCCCACCGTACACGCCTACCGCC
CATTTGCGTCAATGGGGCGGAGTTGTTACGACATTTTGGAAAGTCCCGTTGATTTTGGTGCCAAAACAAA
CTCCCATTGACGTCAATGGGGTGGAGACTTGGAAATCCCCGTGAGTCAAACCGCTATCCACGCCCATTGA
TGTACTGCCAAAACCGCATCACCATGGTAATAGCGATGACTAATACGTAGATGTACTGCCAAGTAGGAAA
GTCCCATAAGGTCATGTACTGGGCATAATGCCAGGCGGGCCATTTACCGTCATTGACGTCAATAGGGGGC
GTACTTGGCATATGATACACTTGATGTACTGCCAAGTGGGCAGTTTACCGTAAATACTCCACCCATTGAC
GTCAATGGAAAGTCCCTATTGGCGTTACTATGGGAACATACGTCATTATTGACGTCAATGGGCGGGGGTC
GTTGGGCGGTCAGCCAGGCGGGCCATTTACCGTAAGTTATGTAACGCGGAACTCCATATATGGGCTATGA
ACTAATGACCCCGTAATTGATTACTATTAATAACTAGCACGCGTTCGAAGCTTGAGCTCGGTCCCCTCGG
GGTTGGGAGGTGGGTCTGAAACGATAATGGTGAATATCCCTGCCTAACTCTATTCACTATAGAAAGTACA
GCAAAAACTATTCTTAAACCTACCAAGCCTCCTACTATCATTATGAATAATTTTATATACCACAGCCAAT
TTGTTATGTTAAACCAATTCCACAAACTTGCCCATTTATCTAATTCCAATAATTCTTGTTCATTCTTTTC
TTGCTGGTTTTGCGATTCTTCAATTAAGGAGTGTATTAAGCTTGTGTAATTGTTAATTTCTCTGTCCCAC
TCCATCCAGGTCGTGTGATTCCAAATCTGTTCCAGAGATTTATTACTCCAACTAGCATTCCAAGGCACAG
CAGTGGTGCAAATGAGTTTTCCAGAGCAACCCCAAATCCCCAGGAGCTGTTGATCCTTTAGGTATCTTTC
CACAGCCAGGATTCTTGCCTGGAGCTGCTTGATGCCCCAGACTGTGAGTTGCAACAGATGCTGTTGCGCC
TCAATAGCCCTCAGCAAATTGTTCTGCTGCTGCACTATACCAGACAATAATTGTCTGGCCTGTACCGTCA
GCGTCATTGACGCTGCGCCCATAGTGCTTCCTGCTGCTCCCAAGAACCCAAGGAACAAAGCTCCTATTCC
CACTGCTCTTTTTTCTCTCTGCACCACTCTTCTCTTTGCCTTGGTGGGTGCTACTCCTAATGGTTCAATT
TTTACTACTTTATATTTATATAATTCACTTCTCCAATTGTCCCTCATATCTCCTCCTTATGGTGTTTTAC
TAAACTTTTCCATGTTCTAATCCTCATCCTGTCTACTTGCCACACAATCATCACCTGCCATCTGTTTTCC
ATAATCCCTAATGATCTTTGCTTTTCTTCTTGGCACTACTTTTATGTCACTATTATCTTGTATTACTACT
GCCCCTTCACCTTTCCAGAGGAGCTTTGCTGGTCCTTTCCAAAGTGGATTTCTGCTGTCCCTGTAATAAA
CCCGAAAATTTTGAATTTTTGTAATTTGTTTTTGTAATTCTTTAGTTTGTATGTCTGTTGCTATTATGTC
TACTATTCTTTCCCCTGCACTGTACCCCCCAATCCCCCCTTTTCTTTTAAAATTGTGGATGAATACTGCC
ATTTGTACTGCTGTCTTAAGATGTTCAGCCTGATCTCTTACCTGTCCTATAATTTTCTTTAATTCTTTAT
TCATAGATTCTACTACTCCTTGACTTTGGGGATTGTAGGGAATTTCCAGGTCTGAAGATCCTGCTGCTTG
CTGTGCTTTTTTCTTACTTTTGTTTTGCTCTTCCTCTATCTTGTCTAAAGCTTCCTTGGTGTCTTTTATC
TCTATCCTTTGATGCACACAATAGAGGGTTGCTACTGTATTATATAATGATCTAAGTTCTTCTGATCCTG
TCTGAAGGGATGGTTGTAGCTGTCCCAGTATTTGTCTACAGCCTTCTGATGTTTCTAACAGGCCAGTATT
AACTGCGAATCGTTCTAGCTCCCTGCTTGCCCATACTATATGTTTTAATTTATATTTTTTCTTTCCCCCT
GGCCTTAACCGAATTTTTTCCCATCGCGATCTAATTCTCCCCCGCTTAATACTGACGCTCTCGCACCCAT
CTCTCTCCTTCTAGCCTCCGCTAGTCAAAATTTTTGGCGTACTCACCAGTCGCCGCCCCTCGCCTCTTGC
CGTGCGCGCTTCAGCAAGCCGAGTCCTGCGTCGAGAGAGCTCCTCTGGTTTCCCTTTCGCTTTCAAGTCC
CTGTTCGGGCGCCACTGCTAGAGATTTTCCACACTGACTAAAAGGGTCTGAGGGATCTCTAGTTACCAGA
GTCACACAACAGACGGGCACACACTACTTGAAGCACTCAAGGCAAGCTTTATTGAGGCTTAAGCAGTGGG
TTCCCTAGTTAGCCAGAGAGCTCCCAGGCTCAGATCTGGTCTAACCAGAGAGACCCAGTACAGGCAAAAA
GCAGCTGCTTATATGCAGGATCTGAGGGCTCGCCACTCCCCAGTCCCGCCCAGGCCACGCCTCCCATGGT
AATAGCGATGACTAATACGTAGATGTACTGCCAAGTAGGAAAGTCCCATAAGGTCATGTACTGGGCATAA
TGCCAGGCGGGCCATTTACCGTCATTGACGTCAATAGGGGGCGTACTTGGCATATGATACACTTGATGTA
CTGCCAAGTGGGCAGTTTACCGTAAATACTCCACCCATTGACGTCAATGGAAAGTCCCTATTGGCGTTAC
TATGGGAACATACGTCATTATTGACGTCAATGGGCGGGGGTCGTTGGGCGGTCAGCCAGGCGGGCCATTT
ACCGTAAGTTATGTAACGCGGAACTCCATATATGGGCTATGAACTAATGACCCCGTAATTGATTACTATT
AATAACTAGTCAATAATCAATGTCGACCCAGGTGGCACTTTTCGGGGAAATGTGCGCGGAACCCCTATTT
GTTTATTTTTCTAAATACATTCAAATATGTATCCGCTCATGAGACAATAACCCTGATAAATGCTTCAATA
ATATTGAAAAAGGAAGAGTATGAGTATTCAACATTTCCGTGTCGCCCTTATTCCCTTTTTTGCGGCATTT
TGCCTTCCTGTTTTTGCTCACCCAGAAACGCTGGTGAAAGTAAAAGATGCTGAAGATCAGTTGGGTGCAC
GAGTGGGTTACATCGAACTGGATCTCAACAGCGGTAAGATCCTTGAGAGTTTTCGCCCCGAAGAACGTTT
TCCAATGATGAGCACTTTTAAAGTTCTGCTATGTGGCGCGGTATTATCCCGTATTGACGCCGGGCAAGAG
CAACTCGGTCGCCGCATACACTATTCTCAGAATGACTTGGTTGAGTACTCACCAGTCACAGAAAAGCATC
TTACGGATGGCATGACAGTAAGAGAATTATGCAGTGCTGCCATAACCATGAGTGATAACACTGCGGCCAA
CTTACTTCTGACAACGATCGGAGGACCGAAGGAGCTAACCGCTTTTTTGCACAACATGGGGGATCATGTA
ACTCGCCTTGATCGTTGGGAACCGGAGCTGAATGAAGCCATACCAAACGACGAGCGTGACACCACGATGC
CTGTAGCAATGGCAACAACGTTGCGCAAACTATTAACTGGCGAACTACTTACTCTAGCTTCCCGGCAACA
ATTAATAGACTGGATGGAGGCGGATAAAGTTGCAGGACCACTTCTGCGCTCGGCCCTTCCGGCTGGCTGG
TTTATTGCTGATAAATCTGGAGCCGGTGAGCGTGGGTCTCGCGGTATCATTGCAGCACTGGGGCCAGATG
GTAAGCCCTCCCGTATCGTAGTTATCTACACGACGGGGAGTCAGGCAACTATGGATGAACGAAATAGACA
GATCGCTGAGATAGGTGCCTCACTGATTAAGCATTGGTAACTGTCAGACCAAGTTTACTCATATATACTT
TAGATTGATTTAAAACTTCATTTTTAATTTAAAAGGATCTAGGTGAAGATCCTTTTTGATAATCTCATGA
CCAAAATCCCTTAACGTGAGTTTTCGTTCCACTGAGCGTCAGACCCCGTAGAAAAGATCAAAGGATCTTC
TTGAGATCCTTTTTTTCTGCGCGTAATCTGCTGCTTGCAAACAAAAAAACCACCGCTACCAGCGGTGGTT
TGTTTGCCGGATCAAGAGCTACCAACTCTTTTTCCGAAGGTAACTGGCTTCAGCAGAGCGCAGATACCAA
ATACTGTTCTTCTAGTGTAGCCGTAGTTAGGCCACCACTTCAAGAACTCTGTAGCACCGCCTACATACCT
CGCTCTGCTAATCCTGTTACCAGTGGCTGCTGCCAGTGGCGATAAGTCGTGTCTTACCGGGTTGGACTCA
AGACGATAGTTACCGGATAAGGCGCAGCGGTCGGGCTGAACGGGGGGTTCGTGCACACAGCCCAGCTTGG
AGCGAACGACCTACACCGAACTGAGATACCTACAGCGTGAGCTATGAGAAAGCGCCACGCTTCCCGAAGG
GAGAAAGGCGGACAGGTATCCGGTAAGCGGCAGGGTCGGAACAGGAGAGCGCACGAGGGAGCTTCCAGGG
GGAAACGCCTGGTATCTTTATAGTCCTGTCGGGTTTCGCCACCTCTGACTTGAGCGTCGATTTTTGTGAT
GCTCGTCAGGGGGGCGGAGCCTATGGAAAAACGCCAGCAACGCGGCCTTTTTACGGTTCCTGGCCTTTTG
CTGGCCTTTTGCTCACATGTTCTTTCCTGCGTTATCCCCTGATTCTGTGGATAACCGTATTACCGCCTTT
GAGTGAGCTGATACCGCTCGCCGCAGCCGAACGACCGAGCGCAGCGAGTCAGTGAGCGAGGAAGCGGAAG
AGCGCCCAATACGCAAACCGCCTCTCCCCGCGCGTTGGCCGATTCATTAATGCAGCGGATCCAGACATGA
TAAGATACATTGATGAGTTTGGACAAACCACAACTAGAATGCAGTGAAAAAAATGCTTTATTTGTGAAAT
TTGTGATGCTATTGCTTTATTTGTAACCATTATAAGCTGCAATAAACAAGTTAGCTTTTTGCAAAAGCCT
AGGCCTCCAAAAAAGCCTCCTCACTACTTCTGGAATAGCTCAGAGGCCGAGGCGGCCTCGGCCTCTGCAT
AAATAAAAAAAATTAGTCAGCCATGGGGCGGAGAATGGGCGGAACTGGGCGGAGTTAGGGGCGGGATGGG
CGGAGTTAGGGGCGGGACTATGGTTGCTGACTAATTGAGATGCGGATCCGCTGGCACGACAGGTTTCCCG
ACTGGAAAGCGGGCAGTGAGCGCAACGCAATTAATGTGAGTTAGCTCACTCATTAGGCACCCCAGGCTTT
ACACTTTATGCTTCCGGCTCGTATGTTGTGTGGAATTGTGAGCGGATAACAATTTCACACAGGAAACAGC
TATGACCATGATTACGCCAAGCTTGGGCTGCAGGTCGAGGGATCTCCATAAGAGAAGAGGGACAGCTATG
ACTGGGAGTAGTCAGGAGAGGAGGAAAAATCTGGCTAGTAAAACATGTAAGGAAAATTTTAGGGATGTTA
AAGAAAAAAATAACACAAAACAAAATAT
